>Addgene plasmid #100381 | pCMV_mEm_4GS_LF82_769 | addgene full sequence | sequence record 209708 | Addgene NGS Result
GAGTTCGAGCTTGCATGCCTGCAGGTCGTTACATAACTTACGGTAAATGGCCCGCCTGGCTGACCGCCCA
ACGACCCCCGCCCATTGACGTCAATAATGACGTATGTTCCCATAGTAACGCCAATAGGGACTTTCCATTG
ACGTCAATGGGTGGAGTATTTACGGTAAACTGCCCACTTGGCAGTACATCAAGTGTATCATATGCCAAGT
ACGCCCCCTATTGACGTCAATGACGGTAAATGGCCCGCCTGGCATTATGCCCAGTACATGACCTTATGGG
ACTTTCCTACTTGGCAGTACATCTACGTATTAGTCATCGCTATTACCATGGTGATGCGGTTTTGGCAGTA
CATCAATGGGCGTGGATAGCGGTTTGACTCACGGGGATTTCCAAGTCTCCACCCCATTGACGTCAATGGG
AGTTTGTTTTGGCACCAAAATCAACGGGACTTTCCAAAATGTCGTAACAACTCCGCCCCATTGACGCAAA
TGGGCGGTAGGCGTGTACGGTGGGAGGTCTATATAAGCAGAGCTCGTTTAGTGAACCGTCAGATCGCCTG
GAGACGCCATCCACGCTGTTTTGACCTCCATAGAAGACACCGGGACCGATCCAGCCTCCGGACTCTAGAG
GATCCGGTACTAGAGGAACTGAAAAACCAGAAAGTTAACTGGTAAGTTTAGTCTTTTTGTCTTTTATTTC
AGGTCCCGGATCCGGTGGTGGTGCAAATCAAAGAACTGCTCCTCAGTGGATGTTGCCTTTACTTCTAGGC
CTGTACGGAAGTGTTACTTCTGCTCTAAAAGCTGCGGAATTGTACCCGCGGGCCCACCATGGTGAGCAAG
GGCGAGGAGCTGTTCACCGGGGTGGTGCCCATCCTGGTCGAGCTGGACGGCGACGTAAACGGCCACAAGT
TCAGCGTGTCCGGCGAGGGCGAGGGCGATGCCACCTACGGCAAGCTGACCCTGAAGTTCATCTGCACCAC
CGGCAAGCTGCCCGTGCCCTGGCCCACCCTCGTGACCACCTTGACCTACGGCGTGCAGTGCTTCGCCCGC
TACCCCGACCACATGAAGCAGCACGACTTCTTCAAGTCCGCCATGCCCGAAGGCTACGTCCAGGAGCGCA
CCATCTTCTTCAAGGACGACGGCAACTACAAGACCCGCGCCGAGGTGAAGTTCGAGGGCGACACCCTGGT
GAACCGCATCGAGCTGAAGGGCATCGACTTCAAGGAGGACGGCAACATCCTGGGGCACAAGCTGGAGTAC
AACTACAACAGCCACAAGGTCTATATCACCGCCGACAAGCAGAAGAACGGCATCAAGGTGAACTTCAAGA
CCCGCCACAACATCGAGGACGGCAGCGTGCAGCTCGCCGACCACTACCAGCAGAACACCCCCATCGGCGA
CGGCCCCGTGCTGCTGCCCGACAACCACTACCTGAGCACCCAGTCCAAGCTGAGCAAAGACCCCAACGAG
AAGCGCGATCACATGGTCCTGCTGGAGTTCGTGACCGCCGCCGGGATCACTCTCGGCATGGACGAGCTGT
ACAAGCGAATTGGTGGAGGGGGCGGTTCCGGTGGCGGAGGTTCCCGAATTCGTCGACGGAGATCTGATAT
GATTAAGAATATACAATCAAGGCTTACCCCGATATCTCATGAATATCCAAGTTGTGATGAGTGCTATGCT
AGCCTCTTGATTTACACAGGTAATACTCACCCTAATGAAATAAGTATTCACTTAGAACTTGAGCCAACAT
CAATCAATATAAAAGGAGATGAAATTATTACTCTATCGGGAAAGAAAAGATATGCAAAAAATTCATATTG
GATGCTCTCGTCAGAAAATCTAGTGAACTCGAAAGATATTCGAGAACATCTGGATTGGCTACTTCACAAA
CTTGGACCTAAATCATCAAATATTGCAAAATTGCAAGCATTAGAAAATATTTCAATGGGTATTGACTGTA
CCTGGAGATCATTGAATTGGCACGGTGGGCCAACTTTATGGCCTGAGCAGATGAAAATAATGGCTAATCT
TGGATTGGAGTGTTCATTTGATATTTATTTCGTCGGCAATGAAGATGGCAATCTTTGAATCGGTACCCTC
GAGAAGCTTGCGGCCGCGGGGATCCAGACATGATAAGATACATTGATGAGTTTGGACAAACCACAACTAG
AATGCAGTGAAAAAAATGCTTTATTTGTGAAATTTGTGATGCTATTGCTTTATTTGTAACCATTATAAGC
TGCAATAAACAAGTTAACAACAACAATTGCATTCATTTTATGTTTCAGGTTCAGGGGGAGGTGTGGGAGG
TTTTTTCGGATCCTCTAGAGTCGATCTGCAGGCATGCTAGCTTGGCGTAATCATGGTCATAGCTGTTTCC
TGTGTGAAATTGTTATCCGCTCACAATTCCACACAACATACGAGCCGGAAGCATAAAGTGTAAAGCCTGG
GGTGCCTAATGAGTGAGCTAACTCACATTAATTGCGTTGCGCTCACTGCCCGCTTTCCAGTCGGGAAACC
TGTCGTGCCAGCTGCATTAATGAATCGGCCAACGCGCGGGGAGAGGCGGTTTGCGTATTGGGCGCTCTTC
CGCTTCCTCGCTCACTGACTCGCTGCGCTCGGTCGTTCGGCTGCGGCGAGCGGTATCAGCTCACTCAAAG
GCGGTAATACGGTTATCCACAGAATCAGGGGATAACGCAGGAAAGAACATGTGAGCAAAAGGCCAGCAAA
AGGCCAGGAACCGTAAAAAGGCCGCGTTGCTGGCGTTTTTCCATAGGCTCCGCCCCCCTGACGAGCATCA
CAAAAATCGACGCTCAAGTCAGAGGTGGCGAAACCCGACAGGACTATAAAGATACCAGGCGTTTCCCCCT
GGAAGCTCCCTCGTGCGCTCTCCTGTTCCGACCCTGCCGCTTACCGGATACCTGTCCGCCTTTCTCCCTT
CGGGAAGCGTGGCGCTTTCTCATAGCTCACGCTGTAGGTATCTCAGTTCGGTGTAGGTCGTTCGCTCCAA
GCTGGGCTGTGTGCACGAACCCCCCGTTCAGCCCGACCGCTGCGCCTTATCCGGTAACTATCGTCTTGAG
TCCAACCCGGTAAGACACGACTTATCGCCACTGGCAGCAGCCACTGGTAACAGGATTAGCAGAGCGAGGT
ATGTAGGCGGTGCTACAGAGTTCTTGAAGTGGTGGCCTAACTACGGCTACACTAGAAGAACAGTATTTGG
TATCTGCGCTCTGCTGAAGCCAGTTACCTTCGGAAAAAGAGTTGGTAGCTCTTGATCCGGCAAACAAACC
ACCGCTGGTAGCGGTGGTTTTTTTGTTTGCAAGCAGCAGATTACGCGCAGAAAAAAAGGATCTCAAGAAG
ATCCTTTGATCTTTTCTACGGGGTCTGACGCTCAGTGGAACGAAAACTCACGTTAAGGGATTTTGGTCAT
GAGATTATCAAAAAGGATCTTCACCTAGATCCTTTTAAATTAAAAATGAAGTTTTAAATCAATCTAAAGT
ATATATGAGTAAACTTGGTCTGACAGTTACCAATGCTTAATCAGTGAGGCACCTATCTCAGCGATCTGTC
TATTTCGTTCATCCATAGTTGCCTGACTCCCCGTCGTGTAGATAACTACGATACGGGAGGGCTTACCATC
TGGCCCCAGTGCTGCAATGATACCGCGAGACCCACGCTCACCGGCTCCAGATTTATCAGCAATAAACCAG
CCAGCCGGAAGGGCCGAGCGCAGAAGTGGTCCTGCAACTTTATCCGCCTCCATCCAGTCTATTAATTGTT
GCCGGGAAGCTAGAGTAAGTAGTTCGCCAGTTAATAGTTTGCGCAACGTTGTTGCCATTGCTACAGGCAT
CGTGGTGTCACGCTCGTCGTTTGGTATGGCTTCATTCAGCTCCGGTTCCCAACGATCAAGGCGAGTTACA
TGATCCCCCATGTTGTGCAAAAAAGCGGTTAGCTCCTTCGGTCCTCCGATCGTTGTCAGAAGTAAGTTGG
CCGCAGTGTTATCACTCATGGTTATGGCAGCACTGCATAATTCTCTTACTGTCATGCCATCCGTAAGATG
CTTTTCTGTGACTGGTGAGTACTCAACCAAGTCATTCTGAGAATAGTGTATGCGGCGACCGAGTTGCTCT
TGCCCGGCGTCAATACGGGATAATACCGCGCCACATAGCAGAACTTTAAAAGTGCTCATCATTGGAAAAC
GTTCTTCGGGGCGAAAACTCTCAAGGATCTTACCGCTGTTGAGATCCAGTTCGATGTAACCCACTCGTGC
ACCCAACTGATCTTCAGCATCTTTTACTTTCACCAGCGTTTCTGGGTGAGCAAAAACAGGAAGGCAAAAT
GCCGCAAAAAAGGGAATAAGGGCGACACGGAAATGTTGAATACTCATACTCTTCCTTTTTCAATATTATT
GAAGCATTTATCAGGGTTATTGTCTCATGAGCGGATACATATTTGAATGTATTTAGAAAAATAAACAAAT
AGGGGTTCCGCGCACATTTCCCCGAAAAGTGCCACCTGACGTCTAAGAAACCATTATTATCATGACATTA
ACCTATAAAAATAGGCGTATCACGAGGCCCTTTCGTCTCGCGCGTTTCGGTGATGACGGTGAAAACCTCT
GACACATGCAGCTCCCGGAGACGGTCACAGCTTGTCTGTAAGCGGATGCCGGGAGCAGACAAGCCCGTCA
GGGCGCGTCAGCGGGTGTTGGCGGGTGTCGGGGCTGGCTTAACTATGCGGCATCAGAGCAGATTGTACTG
AGAGTGCACCATATGCGGTGTGAAATACCGCACAGATGCGTAAGGAGAAAATACCGCATCAGGCGCCATT
CGCCATTCAGGCTGCGCAACTGTTGGGAAGGGCGATCGGTGCGGGCCTCTTCGCTATTACGCCAGCTGGC
GAAAGGGGGATGTGCTGCAAGGCGATTAAGTTGGGTAACGCCAGGGTTTTCCCAGTCACGACGTTGTAAA
ACGACGGCCAGT
Features (pLannotate 1.2.2; 16 found; start..end, strand, type, name):
      8..28      -  misc_feature   MCS (fragment): pUC18/19 multiple cloning site
     27..330     +  enhancer       CMV enhancer: human cytomegalovirus immediate early enhancer
    331..534     +  promoter       CMV promoter: human cytomegalovirus (CMV) immediate early promoter
    672..768     +  intron         SV40 intron: modified SV40 intron with splice donor and acceptor sites
    829..1545    +  CDS            mEmerald: mEmerald is a basic (constitutively fluorescent) green fluorescent protein published in 1998, derived from Aequorea victoria. It is reported to be a very rapidly-maturing monomer with moderate acid sensitivity.
   2121..2255    -  polyA_signal   SV40 poly(A) signal: SV40 polyadenylation signal
   2390..2406    -  protein_bind   lac operator: The lac repressor binds to the lac operator to inhibit transcription in E. coli. This inhibition can be relieved by adding lactose or isopropyl-β-D-thiogalactopyranoside (IPTG). lac repressor encoded by lacI
   2414..2444    -  promoter       lac promoter: promoter for the E. coli lac operon
   2459..2480    -  protein_bind   CAP binding site: CAP binding activates transcription in the presence of cAMP. E. coli catabolite activator protein
   2493..2585    -  CDS            lacI (fragment): lac repressor; lacI; The lac repressor binds to the lac operator to inhibit transcription in E. coli. This inhibition can be relieved by adding lactose or isopropyl-β-D-thiogalactopyranoside (IPTG).
   2768..3356    -  rep_origin     ori: high-copy-number ColE1/pMB1/pBR322/pUC origin of replication
   3527..4387    -  CDS            AmpR: β-lactamase; bla; confers resistance to ampicillin, carbenicillin, and related antibiotics
   4388..4492    -  promoter       AmpR promoter: bla
   4587..4622    +  CDS            rop (fragment): Rop protein, which maintains plasmids at low copy number; rop
   4724..4823    +  misc_feature   bom (fragment): basis of mobility region from pBR322
   4829..2       -  CDS            lacZα (fragment) (across the origin): LacZα fragment of β-galactosidase; lacZ fragment
