[The description below was written by a language model from this plasmid's Addgene catalogue record and pLannotate feature annotations shown in this document.]
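Description:
pCMV_mEm_4GS_LF82_769 is a mammalian expression plasmid built on a pCMV backbone that produces a bacterial open reading frame, LF82_769 from E. coli strain LF82, as a fusion to the green fluorescent protein mEmerald. It is maintained in E. coli through a high-copy ColE1/pUC-type origin of replication and selected with ampicillin via the β-lactamase gene and its own promoter. Remnants of pUC/pBR322-derived sequence are also annotated (fragments of lacZα, lacI, rop and bom, together with the lac promoter, operator and CAP site). These appear to be backbone carry-over rather than functional parts of the expression unit. No mammalian selection marker is annotated, which fits transient transfection use.

The expression cassette runs from the human cytomegalovirus immediate early enhancer and promoter through a modified SV40 intron, which supplies splice donor and acceptor sites that generally improve transcript processing, into the mEmerald coding sequence. The roughly 480 bp LF82_769 insert, introduced by ligation independent cloning, follows mEmerald so that the fluorescent protein sits at the N terminus of the fusion. The "4GS" in the name suggests a glycine-serine linker between the two, although the record does not describe it explicitly. The insert itself is not annotated in the feature table but fits the unannotated interval between mEmerald and the SV40 polyadenylation signal that ends the transcript. The plasmid comes from a collection used for a multi-phenotypic imaging screen in which candidate bacterial effectors were exogenously expressed in HeLa cells. There, the mEmerald tag allows the fusion protein's localisation to be visualised alongside any cellular phenotypes.
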