Addgene plasmid #100381: pCMV_mEm_4GS_LF82_769
Purpose: Mammalian expression of E. coli LF82_769 CDS fused to mEmerald
Depositing lab: Alan Huett. Depositing organization: University of Nottingham. Publication: A multi-phenotypic imaging screen to identify bacterial effectors by exogenous expression in a HeLa cell line. Collins A, Huett A. Sci Data. 2018 May 15;5:180081. doi: 10.1038/sdata.2018.81. PubMed 29762554.
Backbone
  Vector backbone: pCMV
  Backbone size w/o insert (bp): 4502
  Vector type: Mammalian Expression
Growth in bacteria
  Bacterial resistance: Ampicillin, 100 μg/mL
  Growth temperature: 37°C
  Growth strain: XL1 Blue
  Copy number: High Copy
Gene/Insert
  Gene/Insert name: LF82_769
  Insert size (bp): 480
  Promoter: CMV
  Tag / fusion protein: mEmerald (N terminal on backbone)
  Cloning method: Ligation Independent Cloning
  Sequencing primers: 5′ ACTTCTGCTCTAAAAGCTGCGG; 3′ CACTGCATTCTAGTTGTGGTTTGTC
Terms and licenses: Academic/Nonprofit Terms; Industry Terms: Not Available to Industry
How to cite: pCMV_mEm_4GS_LF82_769 was a gift from Alan Huett (Addgene plasmid # 100381 ; http://n2t.net/addgene:100381 ; RRID:Addgene_100381)
