>Addgene plasmid #100381 | pCMV_mEm_4GS_LF82_769 | depositor partial sequence | sequence record 183701 | Sequence across LF82 gene insert region
CTGGAGGGGCGGTTCCGGTGGCGGAGGTTCCCGAATTCGTCGACGGAGATCTGATATGATTAAGAATATA
CAATCAAGGCTTACCCCGATATCTCATGAATATCCAAGTTGTGATGAGTGCTATGCTAGCCTCTTGATTT
ACACAGGTAATACTCACCCTAATGAAATAAGTATTCACTTAGAACTTGAGCCAACATCAATCAATATAAA
AGGAGATGAAATTATTACTCTATCGGGAAAGAAAAGATATGCAAAAAATTCATATTGGATGCTCTCGTCA
GAAAATCTAGTGAACTCGAAAGATATTCGAGAACATCTGGATTGGCTACTTCACAAACTTGGACCTAAAT
CATCAAATATTGCAAAATTGCAAGCATTAGAAAATATTTCAATGGGTATTGACTGTACCTGGAGATCATT
GAATTGGCACGGTGGGCCAACTTTATGGCCTGAGCAGATGAAAATAATGGCTAATCTTGGATTGGAGTGT
TCATTTGATATTTATTTCGTCGGCAATGAAGATGGCAATCTTTGAATCGGTACCCTCGAGAAGCTTGCGG
CCGCGGGGATCCAGACATGATAAGATACATTGATGAGTTTGGACAAACCACAACTAGAATGCAGTGAAAA
AAATGCTTTATTTGTGAAATTTGTGATGCTATTGCTTTATTTGTAACCATTATAAGCTGCAATAAACAAG
TTAACAACAACAATTGCATTCATTTTATGTTTCAGGTTCAGGGGGAGTGTGGGGAG
